>Addgene plasmid #138490 | ABE8e-dimer | addgene full sequence | sequence record 272890 | Addgene NGS Result
ATATGCCAAGTACGCCCCCTATTGACGTCAATGACGGTAAATGGCCCGCCTGGCATTATGCCCAGTACAT
GACCTTATGGGACTTTCCTACTTGGCAGTACATCTACGTATTAGTCATCGCTATTACCATGGTGATGCGG
TTTTGGCAGTACATCAATGGGCGTGGATAGCGGTTTGACTCACGGGGATTTCCAAGTCTCCACCCCATTG
ACGTCAATGGGAGTTTGTTTTGGCACCAAAATCAACGGGACTTTCCAAAATGTCGTAACAACTCCGCCCC
ATTGACGCAAATGGGCGGTAGGCGTGTACGGTGGGAGGTCTATATAAGCAGAGCTGGTTTAGTGAACCGT
CAGATCCGCTAGAGATCCGCGGCCGCTAATACGACTCACTATAGGGAGAGCCGCCACCATGAAACGGACA
GCCGACGGAAGCGAGTTCGAGTCACCAAAGAAGAAGCGGAAAGTCTCTGAAGTCGAGTTTAGCCACGAGT
ATTGGATGAGGCACGCACTGACCCTGGCAAAGCGAGCATGGGATGAAAGAGAAGTCCCCGTGGGCGCCGT
GCTGGTGCACAACAATAGAGTGATCGGAGAGGGATGGAACAGGCCAATCGGCCGCCACGACCCTACCGCA
CACGCAGAGATCATGGCACTGAGGCAGGGAGGCCTGGTCATGCAGAATTACCGCCTGATCGATGCCACCC
TGTATGTGACACTGGAGCCATGCGTGATGTGCGCAGGAGCAATGATCCACAGCAGGATCGGAAGAGTGGT
GTTCGGAGCACGGGACGCCAAGACCGGCGCAGCAGGCTCCCTGATGGATGTGCTGCACCACCCCGGCATG
AACCACCGGGTGGAGATCACAGAGGGAATCCTGGCAGACGAGTGCGCCGCCCTGCTGAGCGATTTCTTTA
GAATGCGGAGACAGGAGATCAAGGCCCAGAAGAAGGCACAGAGCTCCACCGACTCTGGAGGATCTAGCGG
AGGATCCTCTGGAAGCGAGACACCAGGCACAAGCGAGTCCGCCACACCAGAGAGCTCCGGCGGCTCCTCC
GGAGGATCCTCTGAGGTGGAGTTTTCCCACGAGTACTGGATGAGACATGCCCTGACCCTGGCCAAGAGGG
CACGGGATGAGAGGGAGGTGCCTGTGGGAGCCGTGCTGGTGCTGAACAATAGAGTGATCGGCGAGGGCTG
GAACAGAGCCATCGGCCTGCACGACCCAACAGCCCATGCCGAAATTATGGCCCTGAGACAGGGCGGCCTG
GTCATGCAGAACTACAGACTGATTGACGCCACCCTGTACGTGACATTCGAGCCTTGCGTGATGTGCGCCG
GCGCCATGATCCACTCTAGGATCGGCCGCGTGGTGTTTGGCGTGAGGAACTCAAAAAGAGGCGCCGCAGG
CTCCCTGATGAACGTGCTGAACTACCCCGGCATGAATCACCGCGTCGAAATTACCGAGGGAATCCTGGCA
GATGAATGTGCCGCCCTGCTGTGCGATTTCTATCGGATGCCTAGACAGGTGTTCAATGCTCAGAAGAAGG
CCCAGAGCTCCATCAACTCCGGAGGATCTAGCGGAGGCTCCTCTGGCTCTGAGACACCTGGCACAAGCGA
GAGCGCAACACCTGAAAGCAGCGGGGGCAGCAGCGGGGGGTCAGACAAGAAGTACAGCATCGGCCTGGCC
ATCGGCACCAACTCTGTGGGCTGGGCCGTGATCACCGACGAGTACAAGGTGCCCAGCAAGAAATTCAAGG
TGCTGGGCAACACCGACCGGCACAGCATCAAGAAGAACCTGATCGGAGCCCTGCTGTTCGACAGCGGCGA
AACAGCCGAGGCCACCCGGCTGAAGAGAACCGCCAGAAGAAGATACACCAGACGGAAGAACCGGATCTGC
TATCTGCAAGAGATCTTCAGCAACGAGATGGCCAAGGTGGACGACAGCTTCTTCCACAGACTGGAAGAGT
CCTTCCTGGTGGAAGAGGATAAGAAGCACGAGCGGCACCCCATCTTCGGCAACATCGTGGACGAGGTGGC
CTACCACGAGAAGTACCCCACCATCTACCACCTGAGAAAGAAACTGGTGGACAGCACCGACAAGGCCGAC
CTGCGGCTGATCTATCTGGCCCTGGCCCACATGATCAAGTTCCGGGGCCACTTCCTGATCGAGGGCGACC
TGAACCCCGACAACAGCGACGTGGACAAGCTGTTCATCCAGCTGGTGCAGACCTACAACCAGCTGTTCGA
GGAAAACCCCATCAACGCCAGCGGCGTGGACGCCAAGGCCATCCTGTCTGCCAGACTGAGCAAGAGCAGA
CGGCTGGAAAATCTGATCGCCCAGCTGCCCGGCGAGAAGAAGAATGGCCTGTTCGGAAACCTGATTGCCC
TGAGCCTGGGCCTGACCCCCAACTTCAAGAGCAACTTCGACCTGGCCGAGGATGCCAAACTGCAGCTGAG
CAAGGACACCTACGACGACGACCTGGACAACCTGCTGGCCCAGATCGGCGACCAGTACGCCGACCTGTTT
CTGGCCGCCAAGAACCTGTCCGACGCCATCCTGCTGAGCGACATCCTGAGAGTGAACACCGAGATCACCA
AGGCCCCCCTGAGCGCCTCTATGATCAAGAGATACGACGAGCACCACCAGGACCTGACCCTGCTGAAAGC
TCTCGTGCGGCAGCAGCTGCCTGAGAAGTACAAAGAGATTTTCTTCGACCAGAGCAAGAACGGCTACGCC
GGCTACATTGACGGCGGAGCCAGCCAGGAAGAGTTCTACAAGTTCATCAAGCCCATCCTGGAAAAGATGG
ACGGCACCGAGGAACTGCTCGTGAAGCTGAACAGAGAGGACCTGCTGCGGAAGCAGCGGACCTTCGACAA
CGGCAGCATCCCCCACCAGATCCACCTGGGAGAGCTGCACGCCATTCTGCGGCGGCAGGAAGATTTTTAC
CCATTCCTGAAGGACAACCGGGAAAAGATCGAGAAGATCCTGACCTTCCGCATCCCCTACTACGTGGGCC
CTCTGGCCAGGGGAAACAGCAGATTCGCCTGGATGACCAGAAAGAGCGAGGAAACCATCACCCCCTGGAA
CTTCGAGGAAGTGGTGGACAAGGGCGCTTCCGCCCAGAGCTTCATCGAGCGGATGACCAACTTCGATAAG
AACCTGCCCAACGAGAAGGTGCTGCCCAAGCACAGCCTGCTGTACGAGTACTTCACCGTGTATAACGAGC
TGACCAAAGTGAAATACGTGACCGAGGGAATGAGAAAGCCCGCCTTCCTGAGCGGCGAGCAGAAAAAGGC
CATCGTGGACCTGCTGTTCAAGACCAACCGGAAAGTGACCGTGAAGCAGCTGAAAGAGGACTACTTCAAG
AAAATCGAGTGCTTCGACTCCGTGGAAATCTCCGGCGTGGAAGATCGGTTCAACGCCTCCCTGGGCACAT
ACCACGATCTGCTGAAAATTATCAAGGACAAGGACTTCCTGGACAATGAGGAAAACGAGGACATTCTGGA
AGATATCGTGCTGACCCTGACACTGTTTGAGGACAGAGAGATGATCGAGGAACGGCTGAAAACCTATGCC
CACCTGTTCGACGACAAAGTGATGAAGCAGCTGAAGCGGCGGAGATACACCGGCTGGGGCAGGCTGAGCC
GGAAGCTGATCAACGGCATCCGGGACAAGCAGTCCGGCAAGACAATCCTGGATTTCCTGAAGTCCGACGG
CTTCGCCAACAGAAACTTCATGCAGCTGATCCACGACGACAGCCTGACCTTTAAAGAGGACATCCAGAAA
GCCCAGGTGTCCGGCCAGGGCGATAGCCTGCACGAGCACATTGCCAATCTGGCCGGCAGCCCCGCCATTA
AGAAGGGCATCCTGCAGACAGTGAAGGTGGTGGACGAGCTCGTGAAAGTGATGGGCCGGCACAAGCCCGA
GAACATCGTGATCGAAATGGCCAGAGAGAACCAGACCACCCAGAAGGGACAGAAGAACAGCCGCGAGAGA
ATGAAGCGGATCGAAGAGGGCATCAAAGAGCTGGGCAGCCAGATCCTGAAAGAACACCCCGTGGAAAACA
CCCAGCTGCAGAACGAGAAGCTGTACCTGTACTACCTGCAGAATGGGCGGGATATGTACGTGGACCAGGA
ACTGGACATCAACCGGCTGTCCGACTACGATGTGGACCATATCGTGCCTCAGAGCTTTCTGAAGGACGAC
TCCATCGACAACAAGGTGCTGACCAGAAGCGACAAGAACCGGGGCAAGAGCGACAACGTGCCCTCCGAAG
AGGTCGTGAAGAAGATGAAGAACTACTGGCGGCAGCTGCTGAACGCCAAGCTGATTACCCAGAGAAAGTT
CGACAATCTGACCAAGGCCGAGAGAGGCGGCCTGAGCGAACTGGATAAGGCCGGCTTCATCAAGAGACAG
CTGGTGGAAACCCGGCAGATCACAAAGCACGTGGCACAGATCCTGGACTCCCGGATGAACACTAAGTACG
ACGAGAATGACAAGCTGATCCGGGAAGTGAAAGTGATCACCCTGAAGTCCAAGCTGGTGTCCGATTTCCG
GAAGGATTTCCAGTTTTACAAAGTGCGCGAGATCAACAACTACCACCACGCCCACGACGCCTACCTGAAC
GCCGTCGTGGGAACCGCCCTGATCAAAAAGTACCCTAAGCTGGAAAGCGAGTTCGTGTACGGCGACTACA
AGGTGTACGACGTGCGGAAGATGATCGCCAAGAGCGAGCAGGAAATCGGCAAGGCTACCGCCAAGTACTT
CTTCTACAGCAACATCATGAACTTTTTCAAGACCGAGATTACCCTGGCCAACGGCGAGATCCGGAAGCGG
CCTCTGATCGAGACAAACGGCGAAACCGGGGAGATCGTGTGGGATAAGGGCCGGGATTTTGCCACCGTGC
GGAAAGTGCTGAGCATGCCCCAAGTGAATATCGTGAAAAAGACCGAGGTGCAGACAGGCGGCTTCAGCAA
AGAGTCTATCCTGCCCAAGAGGAACAGCGATAAGCTGATCGCCAGAAAGAAGGACTGGGACCCTAAGAAG
TACGGCGGCTTCGACAGCCCCACCGTGGCCTATTCTGTGCTGGTGGTGGCCAAAGTGGAAAAGGGCAAGT
CCAAGAAACTGAAGAGTGTGAAAGAGCTGCTGGGGATCACCATCATGGAAAGAAGCAGCTTCGAGAAGAA
TCCCATCGACTTTCTGGAAGCCAAGGGCTACAAAGAAGTGAAAAAGGACCTGATCATCAAGCTGCCTAAG
TACTCCCTGTTCGAGCTGGAAAACGGCCGGAAGAGAATGCTGGCCTCTGCCGGCGAACTGCAGAAGGGAA
ACGAACTGGCCCTGCCCTCCAAATATGTGAACTTCCTGTACCTGGCCAGCCACTATGAGAAGCTGAAGGG
CTCCCCCGAGGATAATGAGCAGAAACAGCTGTTTGTGGAACAGCACAAGCACTACCTGGACGAGATCATC
GAGCAGATCAGCGAGTTCTCCAAGAGAGTGATCCTGGCCGACGCTAATCTGGACAAAGTGCTGTCCGCCT
ACAACAAGCACCGGGATAAGCCCATCAGAGAGCAGGCCGAGAATATCATCCACCTGTTTACCCTGACCAA
TCTGGGAGCCCCTGCCGCCTTCAAGTACTTTGACACCACCATCGACCGGAAGAGGTACACCAGCACCAAA
GAGGTGCTGGACGCCACCCTGATCCACCAGAGCATCACCGGCCTGTACGAGACACGGATCGACCTGTCTC
AGCTGGGAGGTGACTCTGGCGGCTCAAAAAGAACCGCCGACGGCAGCGAATTCGAGCCCAAGAAGAAGAG
GAAAGTCTAACCGGTCATCATCACCATCACCATTGAGTTTAAACCCGCTGATCAGCCTCGACTGTGCCTT
CTAGTTGCCAGCCATCTGTTGTTTGCCCCTCCCCCGTGCCTTCCTTGACCCTGGAAGGTGCCACTCCCAC
TGTCCTTTCCTAATAAAATGAGGAAATTGCATCGCATTGTCTGAGTAGGTGTCATTCTATTCTGGGGGGT
GGGGTGGGGCAGGACAGCAAGGGGGAGGATTGGGAAGACAATAGCAGGCATGCTGGGGATGCGGTGGGCT
CTATGGCTTCTGAGGCGGAAAGAACCAGCTGGGGCTCGATACCGTCGACCTCTAGCTAGAGCTTGGCGTA
ATCATGGTCATAGCTGTTTCCTGTGTGAAATTGTTATCCGCTCACAATTCCACACAACATACGAGCCGGA
AGCATAAAGTGTAAAGCCTAGGGTGCCTAATGAGTGAGCTAACTCACATTAATTGCGTTGCGCTCACTGC
CCGCTTTCCAGTCGGGAAACCTGTCGTGCCAGCTGCATTAATGAATCGGCCAACGCGCGGGGAGAGGCGG
TTTGCGTATTGGGCGCTCTTCCGCTTCCTCGCTCACTGACTCGCTGCGCTCGGTCGTTCGGCTGCGGCGA
GCGGTATCAGCTCACTCAAAGGCGGTAATACGGTTATCCACAGAATCAGGGGATAACGCAGGAAAGAACA
TGTGAGCAAAAGGCCAGCAAAAGGCCAGGAACCGTAAAAAGGCCGCGTTGCTGGCGTTTTTCCATAGGCT
CCGCCCCCCTGACGAGCATCACAAAAATCGACGCTCAAGTCAGAGGTGGCGAAACCCGACAGGACTATAA
AGATACCAGGCGTTTCCCCCTGGAAGCTCCCTCGTGCGCTCTCCTGTTCCGACCCTGCCGCTTACCGGAT
ACCTGTCCGCCTTTCTCCCTTCGGGAAGCGTGGCGCTTTCTCATAGCTCACGCTGTAGGTATCTCAGTTC
GGTGTAGGTCGTTCGCTCCAAGCTGGGCTGTGTGCACGAACCCCCCGTTCAGCCCGACCGCTGCGCCTTA
TCCGGTAACTATCGTCTTGAGTCCAACCCGGTAAGACACGACTTATCGCCACTGGCAGCAGCCACTGGTA
ACAGGATTAGCAGAGCGAGGTATGTAGGCGGTGCTACAGAGTTCTTGAAGTGGTGGCCTAACTACGGCTA
CACTAGAAGAACAGTATTTGGTATCTGCGCTCTGCTGAAGCCAGTTACCTTCGGAAAAAGAGTTGGTAGC
TCTTGATCCGGCAAACAAACCACCGCTGGTAGCGGTGGTTTTTTTGTTTGCAAGCAGCAGATTACGCGCA
GAAAAAAAGGATCTCAAGAAGATCCTTTGATCTTTTCTACGGGGTCTGACACTCAGTGGAACGAAAACTC
ACGTTAAGGGATTTTGGTCATGAGATTATCAAAAAGGATCTTCACCTAGATCCTTTTAAATTAAAAATGA
AGTTTTAAATCAATCTAAAGTATATATGAGTAAACTTGGTCTGACAGTTACCAATGCTTAATCAGTGAGG
CACCTATCTCAGCGATCTGTCTATTTCGTTCATCCATAGTTGCCTGACTCCCCGTCGTGTAGATAACTAC
GATACGGGAGGGCTTACCATCTGGCCCCAGTGCTGCAATGATACCGCGAGACCCACGCTCACCGGCTCCA
GATTTATCAGCAATAAACCAGCCAGCCGGAAGGGCCGAGCGCAGAAGTGGTCCTGCAACTTTATCCGCCT
CCATCCAGTCTATTAATTGTTGCCGGGAAGCTAGAGTAAGTAGTTCGCCAGTTAATAGTTTGCGCAACGT
TGTTGCCATTGCTACAGGCATCGTGGTGTCACGCTCGTCGTTTGGTATGGCTTCATTCAGCTCCGGTTCC
CAACGATCAAGGCGAGTTACATGATCCCCCATGTTGTGCAAAAAAGCGGTTAGCTCCTTCGGTCCTCCGA
TCGTTGTCAGAAGTAAGTTGGCCGCAGTGTTATCACTCATGGTTATGGCAGCACTGCATAATTCTCTTAC
TGTCATGCCATCCGTAAGATGCTTTTCTGTGACTGGTGAGTACTCAACCAAGTCATTCTGAGAATAGTGT
ATGCGGCGACCGAGTTGCTCTTGCCCGGCGTCAATACGGGATAATACCGCGCCACATAGCAGAACTTTAA
AAGTGCTCATCATTGGAAAACGTTCTTCGGGGCGAAAACTCTCAAGGATCTTACCGCTGTTGAGATCCAG
TTCGATGTAACCCACTCGTGCACCCAACTGATCTTCAGCATCTTTTACTTTCACCAGCGTTTCTGGGTGA
GCAAAAACAGGAAGGCAAAATGCCGCAAAAAAGGGAATAAGGGCGACACGGAAATGTTGAATACTCATAC
TCTTCCTTTTTCAATATTATTGAAGCATTTATCAGGGTTATTGTCTCATGAGCGGATACATATTTGAATG
TATTTAGAAAAATAAACAAATAGGGGTTCCGCGCACATTTCCCCGAAAAGTGCCACCTGACGTCGACGGA
TCGGGAGATCGATCTCCCGATCCCCTAGGGTCGACTCTCAGTACAATCTGCTCTGATGCCGCATAGTTAA
GCCAGTATCTGCTCCCTGCTTGTGTGTTGGAGGTCGCTGAGTAGTGCGCGAGCAAAATTTAAGCTACAAC
AAGGCAAGGCTTGACCGACAATTGCATGAAGAATCTGCTTAGGGTTAGGCGTTTTGCGCTGCTTCGCGAT
GTACGGGCCAGATATACGCGTTGACATTGATTATTGACTAGTTATTAATAGTAATCAATTACGGGGTCAT
TAGTTCATAGCCCATATATTGAGTTCCGCGTTACATAACTTACGGTAAATGGCCCGCCTGGCTGACCGCC
CAACGACCCCCGCCCATTGACGTCAATAATGACGTATGTTCCCATAGTAACGCCAATAGGGACTTTCCAT
TGACGTCAATGGGTGGAGTATTTACGGTAAACTGCCCACTTGGCAGTACATCAAGTGTATC
Features (pLannotate 1.2.2; 18 found; start..end, strand, type, name):
    132..335     +  promoter       CMV promoter: human cytomegalovirus (CMV) immediate early promoter
    377..395     +  promoter       T7 promoter: promoter for bacteriophage T7 RNA polymerase
    466..942     +  CDS            tadA: TADA_ECOLI - Also known as yfhC. Experimental evidence at protein level: Swiss-Prot protein existence level 1. Catalyzes the deamination of adenosine to inosine at the wobble position 34 of tRNA(Arg2). Essential for cell viability. From Escherichia coli (strain K12).
   1063..1551    +  CDS            tadA: TADA_ECOLI - Also known as yfhC. Experimental evidence at protein level: Swiss-Prot protein existence level 1. Catalyzes the deamination of adenosine to inosine at the wobble position 34 of tRNA(Arg2). Essential for cell viability. From Escherichia coli (strain K12).
   1654..3255    +  CDS            dCas9(N): N-terminal portion of catalytically inactive Streptococcus pyogenes dCas9 carrying the D10A mutation (Zetsche et al., 2015)
   3256..5750    +  CDS            Cas9(C) (fragment): C-terminal portion of Streptococcus pyogenes Cas9 (Zetsche et al., 2015)
   5872..6096    +  polyA_signal   bGH poly(A) signal: bovine growth hormone polyadenylation signal
   6100..6121    +  promoter       SV40 promoter (fragment): SV40 enhancer and early promoter
   6126..6142    +  misc_feature   MCS (fragment): pBluescript multiple cloning site
   6191..6207    -  protein_bind   lac operator: The lac repressor binds to the lac operator to inhibit transcription in E. coli. This inhibition can be relieved by adding lactose or isopropyl-β-D-thiogalactopyranoside (IPTG). lac repressor encoded by lacI
   6215..6245    -  promoter       lac promoter: promoter for the E. coli lac operon
   6260..6281    -  protein_bind   CAP binding site: CAP binding activates transcription in the presence of cAMP. E. coli catabolite activator protein
   6294..6386    -  CDS            lacI (fragment): lac repressor; lacI; The lac repressor binds to the lac operator to inhibit transcription in E. coli. This inhibition can be relieved by adding lactose or isopropyl-β-D-thiogalactopyranoside (IPTG).
   6569..7157    -  rep_origin     ori: high-copy-number ColE1/pMB1/pBR322/pUC origin of replication
   7328..8188    -  CDS            AmpR: β-lactamase; bla; confers resistance to ampicillin, carbenicillin, and related antibiotics
   8189..8293    -  promoter       AmpR promoter: bla
   8364..8408    -  misc_feature   bom (fragment): basis of mobility region from pBR322
   8639..131     +  enhancer       CMV enhancer (across the origin): human cytomegalovirus immediate early enhancer
