[The description below was written by a language model from this plasmid's Addgene catalogue record and pLannotate feature annotations shown in this document.]
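Description:
ABE8e-dimer is a mammalian expression plasmid encoding an adenine (A-to-G) base editor, built on a pCMV backbone of about 8.8 kb. It is propagated in E. coli through a ColE1/pBR322-family origin of replication and selected with ampicillin via the β-lactamase (AmpR) gene and its native promoter. No mammalian selection marker or reporter is annotated, which fits a plasmid meant for transient transfection. Short remnants of lac regulatory elements, a lacI fragment, an SV40 promoter fragment, a cloning-site fragment and a partial bom region are backbone leftovers with no evident role in the payload.

The expression cassette is driven by the human cytomegalovirus immediate-early enhancer and promoter, the enhancer spanning the numbering origin of the circular map, and is terminated by the bovine growth hormone polyadenylation signal. A T7 promoter sits just upstream of the coding region and could support in vitro transcription. The open reading frame is a single fusion recorded as ecTadA(WT)-ecTadA(8e)-nSpCas9. It consists of two tandem copies of the E. coli tRNA adenosine deaminase TadA, the first wild type and the second the evolved 8e variant, followed by Streptococcus pyogenes Cas9. The annotation tool splits Cas9 into an N-terminal part carrying D10A and a C-terminal part, consistent with the D10A nickase named in the catalogue entry. Gaps between the annotated domains presumably hold linkers, and any nuclear localisation signals are not annotated.

When directed by a separately supplied guide RNA, the nickase positions the deaminase on exposed single-stranded DNA. There adenine is converted to inosine, which is read as guanine. This heterodimeric version parallels the architecture of earlier adenine base editors.
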