Addgene plasmid #138490: ABE8e-dimer
Purpose: A-to-G base editor
Depositing lab: David Liu. Publication: Phage-assisted evolution of an adenine base editor with improved Cas domain compatibility and activity. Richter MF, Zhao KT, Eton E, Lapinaite A, Newby GA, Thuronyi BW, Wilson C, Koblan LW, Zeng J, Bauer DE, Doudna JA, Liu DR. Nat Biotechnol. 2020 Jul;38(7):883-891. doi: 10.1038/s41587-020-0453-z. Epub 2020 Mar 16. PubMed 32433547.
Backbone
  Vector backbone: pCMV with a BR322 origin
  Vector type: Mammalian Expression
Growth in bacteria
  Bacterial resistance: Ampicillin, 100 μg/mL
  Growth temperature: 37°C
  Growth strain: DH5alpha
  Copy number: Unknown
Gene/Insert
  Gene/Insert name: ecTadA(WT)-ecTadA(8e)-nSpCas9
  Species: Other
  Cloning method: Unknown
Terms and licenses: Academic/Nonprofit Terms; Industry Terms: Not Available to Industry
How to cite: ABE8e-dimer was a gift from David Liu (Addgene plasmid # 138490 ; http://n2t.net/addgene:138490 ; RRID:Addgene_138490)
